>Addgene plasmid #75621 | MAPK15 gRNA (BRDN0001162374) | addgene full sequence | sequence record 184238 | Addgene Assembled Sequence
CCCGGGTGCAAAGATGGATAAAGTTTTAAACAGAGAGGAATCTTTGCAGCTAATGGACCTTCTAGGTCTT
GAAAGGAGTGGGAATTGGCTCCGGTGCCCGTCAGTGGGCAGAGCGCACATCGCCCACAGTCCCCGAGAAG
TTGGGGGGAGGGGTCGGCAATTGATCCGGTGCCTAGAGAAGGTGGCGCGGGGTAAACTGGGAAAGTGATG
TCGTGTACTGGCTCCGCCTTTTTCCCGAGGGTGGGGGAGAACCGTATATAAGTGCAGTAGTCGCCGTGAA
CGTTCTTTTTCGCAACGGGTTTGCCGCCAGAACACAGGTAAGTGCCGTGTGTGGTTCCCGCGGGCCTGGC
CTCTTTACGGGTTATGGCCCTTGCGTGCCTTGAATTACTTCCACCTGGCTGCAGTACGTGATTCTTGATC
CCGAGCTTCGGGTTGGAAGTGGGTGGGAGAGTTCGAGGCCTTGCGCTTAAGGAGCCCCTTCGCCTCGTGC
TTGAGTTGAGGCCTGGCCTGGGCGCTGGGGCCGCCGCGTGCGAATCTGGTGGCACCTTCGCGCCTGTCTC
GCTGCTTTCGATAAGTCTCTAGCCATTTAAAATTTTTGATGACCTGCTGCGACGCTTTTTTTCTGGCAAG
ATAGTCTTGTAAATGCGGGCCAAGATCTGCACACTGGTATTTCGGTTTTTGGGGCCGCGGGCGGCGACGG
GGCCCGTGCGTCCCAGCGCACATGTTCGGCGAGGCGGGGCCTGCGAGCGCGGCCACCGAGAATCGGACGG
GGGTAGTCTCAAGCTGGCCGGCCTGCTCTGGTGCCTGGCCTCGCGCCGCCGTGTATCGCCCCGCCCTGGG
CGGCAAGGCTGGCCCGGTCGGCACCAGTTGCGTGAGCGGAAAGATGGCCGCTTCCCGGCCCTGCTGCAGG
GAGCTCAAAATGGAGGACGCGGCGCTCGGGAGAGCGGGCGGGTGAGTCACCCACACAAAGGAAAAGGGCC
TTTCCGTCCTCAGCCGTCGCTTCATGTGACTCCACGGAGTACCGGGCGCCGTCCAGGCACCTCGATTAGT
TCTCGAGCTTTTGGAGTACGTCGTCTTTAGGTTGGGGGGAGGGGTTTTATGCGATGGAGTTTCCCCACAC
TGAGTGGGTGGAGACTGAAGTTAGGCCAGCTTGGCACTTGATGTAATTCTCCTTGGAATTTGCCCTTTTT
GAGTTTGGATCTTGGTTCATTCTCAAGCCTCAGACAGTGGTTCAAAGTTTTTTTCTTCCATTTCAGGTGT
CGTGACGTACGGCCACCATGACCGAGTACAAGCCCACGGTGCGCCTCGCCACCCGCGACGACGTCCCCAG
GGCCGTACGCACCCTCGCCGCCGCGTTCGCCGACTACCCCGCCACGCGCCACACCGTCGATCCGGACCGC
CACATCGAGCGGGTCACCGAGCTGCAAGAACTCTTCCTCACGCGCGTCGGGCTCGACATCGGCAAGGTGT
GGGTCGCGGACGACGGCGCCGCCGTGGCGGTCTGGACCACGCCGGAGAGCGTCGAAGCGGGGGCGGTGTT
CGCCGAGATCGGCCCGCGCATGGCCGAGTTGAGCGGTTCCCGGCTGGCCGCGCAGCAACAGATGGAAGGC
CTCCTGGCGCCGCACCGGCCCAAGGAGCCCGCGTGGTTCCTGGCCACCGTCGGAGTCTCGCCCGACCACC
AGGGCAAGGGTCTGGGCAGCGCCGTCGTGCTCCCCGGAGTGGAGGCGGCCGAGCGCGCCGGGGTGCCCGC
CTTCCTGGAGACCTCCGCGCCCCGCAACCTCCCCTTCTACGAGCGGCTCGGCTTCACCGTCACCGCCGAC
GTCGAGGTGCCCGAAGGACCGCGCACCTGGTGCATGACCCGCAAGCCCGGTGCCTGAACGCGTTAAGTCG
ACAATCAACCTCTGGATTACAAAATTTGTGAAAGATTGACTGGTATTCTTAACTATGTTGCTCCTTTTAC
GCTATGTGGATACGCTGCTTTAATGCCTTTGTATCATGCTATTGCTTCCCGTATGGCTTTCATTTTCTCC
TCCTTGTATAAATCCTGGTTGCTGTCTCTTTATGAGGAGTTGTGGCCCGTTGTCAGGCAACGTGGCGTGG
TGTGCACTGTGTTTGCTGACGCAACCCCCACTGGTTGGGGCATTGCCACCACCTGTCAGCTCCTTTCCGG
GACTTTCGCTTTCCCCCTCCCTATTGCCACGGCGGAACTCATCGCCGCCTGCCTTGCCCGCTGCTGGACA
GGGGCTCGGCTGTTGGGCACTGACAATTCCGTGGTGTTGTCGGGGAAATCATCGTCCTTTCCTTGGCTGC
TCGCCTGTGTTGCCACCTGGATTCTGCGCGGGACGTCCTTCTGCTACGTCCCTTCGGCCCTCAATCCAGC
GGACCTTCCTTCCCGCGGCCTGCTGCCGGCTCTGCGGCCTCTTCCGCGTCTTCGCCTTCGCCCTCAGACG
AGTCGGATCTCCCTTTGGGCCGCCTCCCCGCGTCGACTTTAAGACCAATGACTTACAAGGCAGCTGTAGA
TCTTAGCCACTTTTTAAAAGAAAAGGGGGGACTGGAAGGGCTAATTCACTCCCAACGAAGACAAGATCTG
CTTTTTGCTTGTACTGGGTCTCTCTGGTTAGACCAGATCTGAGCCTGGGAGCTCTCTGGCTAACTAGGGA
ACCCACTGCTTAAGCCTCAATAAAGCTTGCCTTGAGTGCTTCAAGTAGTGTGTGCCCGTCTGTTGTGTGA
CTCTGGTAACTAGAGATCCCTCAGACCCTTTTAGTCAGTGTGGAAAATCTCTAGCAGTACGTATAGTAGT
TCATGTCATCTTATTATTCAGTATTTATAACTTGCAAAGAAATGAATATCAGAGAGTGAGAGGAACTTGT
TTATTGCAGCTTATAATGGTTACAAATAAAGCAATAGCATCACAAATTTCACAAATAAAGCATTTTTTTC
ACTGCATTCTAGTTGTGGTTTGTCCAAACTCATCAATGTATCTTATCATGTCTGGCTCTAGCTATCCCGC
CCCTAACTCCGCCCATCCCGCCCCTAACTCCGCCCAGTTCCGCCCATTCTCCGCCCCATGGCTGACTAAT
TTTTTTTATTTATGCAGAGGCCGAGGCCGCCTCGGCCTCTGAGCTATTCCAGAAGTAGTGAGGAGGCTTT
TTTGGAGGCCTAGGGACGTACCCAATTCGCCCTATAGTGAGTCGTATTACGCGCGCTCACTGGCCGTCGT
TTTACAACGTCGTGACTGGGAAAACCCTGGCGTTACCCAACTTAATCGCCTTGCAGCACATCCCCCTTTC
GCCAGCTGGCGTAATAGCGAAGAGGCCCGCACCGATCGCCCTTCCCAACAGTTGCGCAGCCTGAATGGCG
AATGGG
[124 nt withheld, positions 3367-3490]
C
[91 nt withheld, positions 3492-3582]
A
[49 nt withheld, positions 3584-3632]
CCTTTGACGTTGGAGTCCACGTTCTTT
[37 nt withheld, positions 3660-3696]
ACCCTATCTCGGTCTATTCTTTTGATTTATAAGGGATTTTGCCGATTTCGGCCTATTGGTTAAAAAATGA
GCTGATTTAACAAAAATTTAACGCGAATTTTAACAAAATATTAACGCTTACAATTTAGGTGGCACTTTTC
GGGGAAATGTGCGCGGAACCCCTATTTGTTTATTTTTCTAAATACATTCAAATATGTATCCGCTCATGAG
ACAATAACCCTGATAAATGCTTCAATAATATTGAAAAAGGAAGAGTATGAGTATTCAACATTTCCGTGTC
GCCCTTATTCCCTTTTTTGCGGCATTTTGCCTTCCTGTTTTTGCTCACCCAGAAACGCTGGTGAAAGTAA
AAGATGCTGAAGATCAGTTGGGTGCACGAGTGGGTTACATCGAACTGGATCTCAACAGCGGTAAGATCCT
TGAGAGTTTTCGCCCCGAAGAACGTTTTCCAATGATGAGCACTTTTAAAGTTCTGCTATGTGGCGCGGTA
TTATCCCGTATTGACGCCGGGCAAGAGCAACTCGGTCGCCGCATACACTATTCTCAGAATGACTTGGTTG
AGTACTCACCAGTCACAGAAAAGCATCTTACGGATGGCATGACAGTAAGAGAATTATGCAGTGCTGCCAT
AACCATGAGTGATAACACTGCGGCCAACTTACTTCTGACAACGATCGGAGGACCGAAGGAGCTAACCGCT
TTTTTGCACAACATGGGGGATCATGTAACTCGCCTTGATCGTTGGGAACCGGAGCTGAATGAAGCCATAC
CAAACGACGAGCGTGACACCACGATGCCTGTAGCAATGGCAACAACGTTGCGCAAACTATTAACTGGCGA
ACTACTTACTCTAGCTTCCCGGCAACAATTAATAGACTGGATGGAGGCGGATAAAGTTGCAGGACCACTT
CTGCGCTCGGCCCTTCCGGCTGGCTGGTTTATTGCTGATAAATCTGGAGCCGGTGAGCGTGGGTCTCGCG
GTATCATTGCAGCACTGGGGCCAGATGGTAAGCCCTCCCGTATCGTAGTTATCTACACGACGGGGAGTCA
GGCAACTATGGATGAACGAAATAGACAGATCGCTGAGATAGGTGCCTCACTGATTAAGCATTGGTAACTG
TCAGACCAAGTTTACTCATATATACTTTAGATTGATTTAAAACTTCATTTTTAATTTAAAAGGATCTAGG
TGAAGATCCTTTTTGATAATCTCATGACCAAAATCCCTTAACGTGAGTTTTCGTTCCACTGAGCGTCAGA
CCCCGTAGAAAAGATCAAAGGATCTTCTTGAGATCCTTTTTTTCTGCGCGTAATCTGCTGCTTGCAAACA
AAAAAACCACCGCTACCAGCGGTGGTTTGTTTGCCGGATCAAGAGCTACCAACTCTTTTTCCGAAGGTAA
CTGGCTTCAGCAGAGCGCAGATACCAAATACTGTTCTTCTAGTGTAGCCGTAGTTAGGCCACCACTTCAA
GAACTCTGTAGCACCGCCTACATACCTCGCTCTGCTAATCCTGTTACCAGTGGCTGCTGCCAGTGGCGAT
AAGTCGTGTCTTACCGGGTTGGACTCAAGACGATAGTTACCGGATAAGGCGCAGCGGTCGGGCTGAACGG
GGGGTTCGTGCACACAGCCCAGCTTGGAGCGAACGACCTACACCGAACTGAGATACCTACAGCGTGAGCT
ATGAGAAAGCGCCACGCTTCCCGAAGGGAGAAAGGCGGACAGGTATCCGGTAAGCGGCAGGGTCGGAACA
GGAGAGCGCACGAGGGAGCTTCCAGGGGGAAACGCCTGGTATCTTTATAGTCCTGTCGGGTTTCGCCACC
TCTGACTTGAGCGTCGATTTTTGTGATGCTCGTCAGGGGGGCGGAGCCTATGGAAAAACGCCAGCAACGC
GGCCTTTTTACGGTTCCTGGCCTTTTGCTGGCCTTTTGCTCACATGTTCTTTCCTGCGTTATCCCCTGAT
TCTGTGGATAACCGTATTACCGCCTTTGAGTGAGCTGATACCGCTCGCCGCAGCCGAACGACCGAGCGCA
GCGAGTCAGTGAGCGAGGAAGCGGAAGAGCGCCCAATACGCAAACCGCCTCTCCCCGCGCGTTGGCCGAT
TCATTAATGCAGCTGGCACGACAGGTTTCCCGACTGGAAAGCGGGCAGTGAGCGCAACGCAATTAATGTG
AGTTAGCTCACTCATTAGGCACCCCAGGCTTTACACTTTATGCTTCCGGCTCGTATGTTGTGTGGAATTG
TGAGCGGATAACAATTTCACACAGGAAACAGCTATGACCATGATTACGCCAAGCGCGCAATTAACCCTCA
CTAAAGGGAACAAAAGCTGGAGCTGCAAGCTTAATGTAGTCTTATGCAATACTCTTGTAGTCTTGCAACA
TGGTAACGATGAGTTAGCAACATGCCTTACAAGGAGAGAAAAAGCACCGTGCATGCCGATTGGTGGAAGT
AAGGTGGTACGATCGTGCCTTATTAGGAAGGCAACAGACGGGTCTGACATGGATTGGACGAACCACTGAA
TTGCCGCATTGCAGAGATATTGTATTTAAGTGCCTAGCTCGATACATAAACGGGTCTCTCTGGTTAGACC
AGATCTGAGCCTGGGAGCTCTCTGGCTAACTAGGGAACCCACTGCTTAAGCCTCAATAAAGCTTGCCTTG
AGTGCTTCAAGTAGTGTGTGCCCGTCTGTTGTGTGACTCTGGTAACTAGAGATCCCTCAGACCCTTTTAG
TCAGTGTGGAAAATCTCTAGCAGTGGCGCCCGAACAGGGACTTGAAAGCGAAAGGGAAACCAGAGGAGCT
CTCTCGACGCAGGACTCGGCTTGCTGAAGCGCGCACGGCAAGAGGCGAGGGGCGGCGACTGGTGAGTACG
CCAAAAATTTTGACTAGCGGAGGCTAGAAGGAGAGAGATGGGTGCGAGAGCGTCAGTATTAAGCGGGGGA
GAATTAGATCGCGATGGGAAAAAATTCGGTTAAGGCCAGGGGGAAAGAAAAAATATAAATTAAAACATAT
AGTATGGGCAAGCAGGGAGCTAGAACGATTCGCAGTTAATCCTGGCCTGTTAGAAACATCAGAAGGCTGT
AGACAAATACTGGGACAGCTACAACCATCCCTTCAGACAGGATCAGAAGAACTTAGATCATTATATAATA
CAGTAGCAACCCTCTATTGTGTGCATCAAAGGATAGAGATAAAAGACACCAAGGAAGCTTTAGACAAGAT
AGAGGAAGAGCAAAACAAAAGTAAGACCACCGCACAGCAAGCGGCCGCTGATCTTCAGACCTGGAGGAGG
AGATATGAGGGACAATTGGAGAAGTGAATTATATAAATATAAAGTAGTAAAAATTGAACCATTAGGAGTA
GCACCCACCAAGGCAAAGAGAAGAGTGGTGCAGAGAGAAAAAAGAGCAGTGGGAATAGGAGCTTTGTTCC
TTGGGTTCTTGGGAGCAGCAGGAAGCACTATGGGCGCAGCGTCAATGACGCTGACGGTACAGGCCAGACA
ATTATTGTCTGGTATAGTGCAGCAGCAGAACAATTTGCTGAGGGCTATTGAGGCGCAACAGCATCTGTTG
CAACTCACAGTCTGGGGCATCAAGCAGCTCCAGGCAAGAATCCTGGCTGTGGAAAGATACCTAAAGGATC
AACAGCTCCTGGGGATTTGGGGTTGCTCTGGAAAACTCATTTGCACCACTGCTGTGCCTTGGAATGCTAG
TTGGAGTAATAAATCTCTGGAACAGATTTGGAATCACACGACCTGGATGGAGTGGGACAGAGAAATTAAC
AATTACACAAGCTTAATACACTCCTTAATTGAAGAATCGCAAAACCAGCAAGAAAAGAATGAACAAGAAT
TATTGGAATTAGATAAATGGGCAAGTTTGTGGAATTGGTTTAACATAACAAATTGGCTGTGGTATATAAA
ATTATTCATAATGATAGTAGGAGGCTTGGTAGGTTTAAGAATAGTTTTTGCTGTACTTTCTATAGTGAAT
AGAGTTAGGCAGGGATATTCACCATTATCGTTTCAGACCCACCTCCCAACCCCGAGGGGACCCAGAGAGG
GCCTATTTCCCATGATTCCTTCATATTTGCATATACGATACAAGGCTGTTAGAGAGATAATTAGAATTAA
TTTGACTGTAAACACAAAGATATTAGTACAAAATACGTGACGTAGAAAGTAATAATTTCTTGGGTAGTTT
GCAGTTTTAAAATTATGTTTTAAAATGGACTATCATATGCTTACCGTAACTTGAAAGTATTTCGATTTCT
TGGCTTTATATATCTTGTGGAAAGGACGAAACACCGCTGCCCCAGATACACCCTTGGTTTTAGAGCTAGA
AATAGCAAGTTAAAATAAGGCTAGTCCGTTATCAACTTGAAAAAGTGGCACCGAGTCGGTGCTTTTTTAA
GCTTGGCGTAACTAGATCTTGAGACAAATGGCAGTATTCATCCACAATTTTAAAAGAAAAGGGGGGATTG
GGGGGTACAGTGCAGGGGAAAGAATAGTAGACATAATAGCAACAGACATACAAACTAAAGAATTACAAAA
ACAAATTACAAAAATTCAAAATTTTCGGGTTTATTACAGGGACAGCAGAGATCCACTTTGGCGCCGGCTC
GAGGGGG
Features (pLannotate 1.2.2; 29 found; start..end, strand, type, name):
     14..80      +  CDS            small t antigen (fragment): SV40 (simian virus 40) small t antigen
    106..317     +  promoter       EF-1α core promoter: core promoter for human elongation factor EF-1α
    318..1256    +  intron         EF-1α intron A: intron upstream of the start codon of human EF-1α
   1278..1877    +  CDS            PuroR (fragment): puromycin N-acetyltransferase; pac from Streptomyces; confers resistance to puromycin
   1893..2481    +  misc_feature   WPRE: woodchuck hepatitis virus posttranscriptional regulatory element
   2532..2551    +  misc_feature   cPPT/CTS (fragment): central polypurine tract and central termination sequence of HIV-1
   2553..2786    +  LTR            3' LTR (ΔU3): self-inactivating 3' long terminal repeat (LTR) from HIV-1
   2864..2985    +  polyA_signal   SV40 poly(A) signal: SV40 polyadenylation signal
   3025..3160    +  rep_origin     SV40 ori: SV40 origin of replication
   3181..3199    -  promoter       T7 promoter: promoter for bacteriophage T7 RNA polymerase
   3207..3362    +  CDS            lacZα (fragment): LacZα fragment of β-galactosidase; lacZ fragment
   3367..3795    +  rep_origin     f1 ori (sequence partly withheld): f1 bacteriophage origin of replication; arrow indicates direction of (+) strand synthesis
   3848..3952    +  promoter       AmpR promoter: bla
   3953..4813    +  CDS            AmpR: β-lactamase; bla; confers resistance to ampicillin, carbenicillin, and related antibiotics
   4984..5572    +  rep_origin     ori: high-copy-number ColE1/pMB1/pBR322/pUC origin of replication
   5755..5847    +  CDS            lacI (fragment): lac repressor; lacI; The lac repressor binds to the lac operator to inhibit transcription in E. coli. This inhibition can be relieved by adding lactose or isopropyl-β-D-thiogalactopyranoside (IPTG).
   5860..5881    +  protein_bind   CAP binding site: CAP binding activates transcription in the presence of cAMP. E. coli catabolite activator protein
   5896..5926    +  promoter       lac promoter: promoter for the E. coli lac operon
   5934..5950    +  protein_bind   lac operator: The lac repressor binds to the lac operator to inhibit transcription in E. coli. This inhibition can be relieved by adding lactose or isopropyl-β-D-thiogalactopyranoside (IPTG). lac repressor encoded by lacI
   5995..6013    +  promoter       T3 promoter: promoter for bacteriophage T3 RNA polymerase
   6041..6267    +  promoter       RSV promoter: Rous sarcoma virus enhancer/promoter
   6268..6448    +  LTR            5' LTR (truncated): truncated 5' long terminal repeat (LTR) from HIV-1
   6495..6620    +  misc_feature   HIV-1 Ψ: packaging signal of human immunodeficiency virus type 1
   6604..6967    +  CDS            HIV-1 gag (fragment): gag protein from human immunodeficiency virus 1; gag
   7113..7346    +  misc_feature   RRE: The Rev response element (RRE) of HIV-1 allows for Rev-dependent mRNA export from the nucleus to the cytoplasm.
   7723..7749    +  CDS            Rev (fragment): human immunodeficiency virus 1 (HIV-1) Rev protein; rev; enhances nuclear export of unspliced and incompletely spliced viral mRNAs
   7753..7993    +  promoter       U6 promoter: RNA polymerase III promoter for human U6 snRNA
   8023..8098    +  misc_RNA       gRNA scaffold: guide RNA scaffold for the Streptococcus pyogenes CRISPR/Cas9 system
   8154..8271    +  misc_feature   cPPT/CTS: central polypurine tract and central termination sequence of HIV-1
