[The description below was written by a language model from this plasmid's Addgene catalogue record and pLannotate feature annotations shown in this document.]
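Description:
MAPK15 gRNA (BRDN0001162374) is a third-generation lentiviral single-guide RNA plasmid built on the lentiGuide-Puro backbone and designed to target human MAPK15 (also known as ERK7 or ERK8), with the guide designed against the reference transcript named in the record. In bacteria it is maintained through a high-copy ColE1/pUC-type origin and selected with ampicillin via the β-lactamase gene. The backbone also carries an f1 origin, an SV40 origin and poly(A) signal, and remnants of lac and T7/T3 cloning-vector sequences that play no role in the payload.

The lentiviral transfer cassette begins with an RSV promoter fused to a truncated HIV-1 5' LTR, which makes genomic RNA production Tat-independent. This is followed by the Ψ packaging signal with a partial gag region and by the Rev response element for Rev-dependent nuclear export. Downstream, a human U6 RNA polymerase III promoter drives the MAPK15-specific spacer joined to the Streptococcus pyogenes Cas9 guide RNA scaffold. A cPPT/CTS element then precedes a second expression unit in which the EF-1α core promoter and its intron A drive puromycin N-acetyltransferase, allowing selection of transduced mammalian cells. A WPRE enhances transcript expression, and the ΔU3 self-inactivating 3' LTR closes the provirus.

The plasmid does not encode Cas9, so it is meant for use with a separate Cas9 lentiviral vector or in cells that already express Cas9, to disrupt MAPK15. It belongs to a human kinome guide collection associated with work on optimised sgRNA design for on-target activity and reduced off-target effects.
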