Addgene plasmid #75621: MAPK15 gRNA (BRDN0001162374)
Purpose: 3rd generation lentiviral gRNA plasmid targeting human MAPK15
Depositing lab: John Doench & David Root. Depositing organization: Broad Institute. Publication: Optimized sgRNA design to maximize activity and minimize off-target effects of CRISPR-Cas9. Doench JG, Fusi N, Sullender M, Hegde M, Vaimberg EW, Donovan KF, Smith I, Tothova Z, Wilen C, Orchard R, Virgin HW, Listgarten J, Root DE. Nat Biotechnol. 2016 Jan 18. doi: 10.1038/nbt.3437. PubMed 26780180.
Backbone
  Vector backbone: lentiGuide-Puro
  Backbone manufacturer: Zhang Lab (Addgene plasmid # 52963)
  Vector type: Mammalian Expression, Lentiviral, CRISPR
  Selectable markers: Puromycin
Growth in bacteria
  Bacterial resistance: Ampicillin, 100 μg/mL
  Growth temperature: 37°C
  Growth strain: DH5alpha
  Copy number: High Copy
Gene/Insert
  Gene/Insert name: MAPK15 (alt names: MAPK15; NM_139021.2)
  gRNA/shRNA sequence: CTGCCCCAGATACACCCTTG
  Species: H. sapiens (human)
  Entrez Gene: MAPK15 (a.k.a. ERK7, ERK8)
  Promoter: hU6
  Cloning method: Unknown
  Sequencing primers: 5′ U6-F; 3′ pS2-R
Terms and licenses: Academic/Nonprofit Terms; Industry Terms: Not Available to Industry
Depositor comments: The gRNA was designed to target the following Genbank reference sequence(s): NM_139021.2. Note that this plasmid does NOT contain Cas9. It should be used in conjunction with lentiCas9-Blast (Addgene #52962) or otherwise with cell lines already expressing Cas9. Browse the full kinome gRNA library at http://www.addgene.org/pooled-library/broadgpp-human-kinome/ or visit http://www.broadinstitute.org/rnai/public/ for detailed protocols and information.
How to cite: MAPK15 gRNA (BRDN0001162374) was a gift from John Doench & David Root (Addgene plasmid # 75621 ; http://n2t.net/addgene:75621 ; RRID:Addgene_75621)
