>Addgene plasmid #75621 | MAPK15 gRNA (BRDN0001162374) | depositor partial sequence | sequence record 143081 | Target Sequence
CTGCCCCAGATACACCCTTG
