>Addgene plasmid #75621 | MAPK15 gRNA (BRDN0001162374) | addgene partial sequence | sequence record 184237 | hU6-F
GAAAGTAATAATTTCTTGGGTAGTTTGCAGTTTTAAAATTATGTTTTAAAATGGACTATCATATGCTTAC
CGTAACTTGAAAGTATTTCGATTTCTTGGCTTTATATATCTTGTGGAAAGGACGAAACACCGCTGCCCCA
GATACACCCTTGGTTTTAGAGCTAGAAATAGCAAGTTAAAATAAGGCTAGTCCGTTATCAACTTGAAAAA
GTGGCACCGAGTCGGTGCTTTTTTAAGCTTGGCGTAACTAGATCTTGAGACAAATGGCAGTATTCATCCA
CAATTTTAAAAGAAAAGGGGGGATTGGGGGGTACAGTGCAGGGGAAAGAATAGTAGACATAATAGCAACA
GACATACAAACTAAAGAATTACAAAAACAAATTACAAAAATTCAAAATTTTCGGGTTTATTACAGGGACA
GCAGAGATCCACTTTGGCGCCGGCTCGAGGGGGCCCGGGTGCAAAGATGGATAAAGTTTTAAACAGAGAG
GAATCTTTGCAGCTAATGGACCTTCTAGGTCTTGAAAGGAGTGGGAATTGGCTCCGGTGCCCGTCAGTGG
GCAGAGCGCA
